Addgene plasmid #21175: pCS2-mkgDUX4mqg*
Depositing lab: Stephen Tapscott. Depositing organization: Fred Hutchinson Cancer Center. Publication: RNA transcripts, miRNA-sized fragments and proteins produced from D4Z4 units: new candidates for the pathophysiology of facioscapulohumeral dystrophy. Snider L, Asawachaicharn A, Tyler AE, Geng LN, Petek LM, Maves L, Miller DG, Lemmers RJ, Winokur ST, Tawil R, van der Maarel SM, Filippova GN, Tapscott SJ. Hum Mol Genet. 2009 Jul 1;18(13):2414-30. doi: 10.1093/hmg/ddp180. Epub 2009 Apr 9. PubMed 19359275.
Backbone
  Vector backbone: pCS2
  Backbone size w/o insert (bp): 4095
  Vector type: Mammalian Expression, Bacterial Expression
Growth in bacteria
  Bacterial resistance: Ampicillin, 100 μg/mL
  Growth temperature: 37°C
  Growth strain: DH5alpha
  Copy number: High Copy
Gene/Insert
  Gene/Insert name: DUX4 (alt name: double homeobox, 4)
  Species: H. sapiens (human)
  Insert size (bp): 1523
  Mutation: Point mutation at nucleotide 6163 (numbering according to sequence published in corresponding article): Cag to Tag.
  GenBank ID: FJ439133
  Entrez Gene: DUX4 (a.k.a. DUX4L)
  Cloning method: Restriction Enzyme; 5′ cloning site ClaI (destroyed during cloning); 3′ cloning site EcoRI (not destroyed)
  Sequencing primers: 5′ SP6; 3′ T7
Terms and licenses: Academic/Nonprofit Terms; Industry Terms: Not Available to Industry
How to cite: pCS2-mkgDUX4mqg* was a gift from Stephen Tapscott (Addgene plasmid # 21175 ; http://n2t.net/addgene:21175 ; RRID:Addgene_21175)
