[The description below was written by a language model from this plasmid's Addgene catalogue record.]
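Description:
pCS2-mkgDUX4mqg* is a plasmid built on the pCS2 backbone (about 4.1 kb without insert) and catalogued as a mammalian and bacterial expression vector. It is maintained in E. coli as a high-copy plasmid under ampicillin selection. The record provides no feature table and does not state the promoter or polyadenylation signal. pCS2-family vectors generally drive inserts from a CMV-derived enhancer/promoter with an SV40 polyadenylation signal. They also carry phage promoters flanking the polylinker, which fits the SP6 and T7 sequencing primers listed here and would allow in vitro transcription of the insert. These backbone details should be regarded as general properties of pCS2, not as documented features of this clone.

The payload is a roughly 1.5 kb human DUX4 (double homeobox 4) insert, derived from the D4Z4 repeat unit implicated in facioscapulohumeral muscular dystrophy. It was cloned by restriction digestion between a ClaI site, which was destroyed during cloning, and an EcoRI site, which was retained. The insert carries a single point mutation that converts a CAG glutamine codon to a TAG stop codon, at a position numbered according to the sequence in the associated publication. The asterisk in the name probably denotes this stop codon. The "mkg" and "mqg" labels may refer to alternative methionine-initiated reading frames within the D4Z4 sequence, but the record does not define them.

No purpose is given explicitly. The associated study characterised RNA transcripts, small RNA fragments and proteins produced from D4Z4 units, so the construct was plausibly used as a mutant comparator to determine which open reading frame gives rise to particular DUX4 protein products in transfected cells.
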