>Addgene plasmid #21175 | pCS2-mkgDUX4mqg* | addgene partial sequence | sequence record 27363 | 21175 with EBV-rev
TCTGGATCTACGTAATACGACTCACTATAGTTCTAGAGGCTCGAGAGGCCTTGAATTCGCCCTTCTAAAG
CTCCTCCAGCAGAGCCCGGTATTCTTCCTCGCTGAGGGGTGCTTCCAGCGAGGCGGCCTCTTCCGAGGCC
TCCAGCTCCCCCGGGGCCTCCGTTTCTAGGAGAGGTTGCGCCTGCTGCAGAAACTCCGGGCTCGCCAGGA
GCTCATCCAGCAGCAGGCCGCAGGGGAGTGCAGACCAGGGCGCCGGCTCCTGGAGCGCCTAGGAGGGCGC
CGGGATGCCTTGCATCTGCCCCTGCCGCGCGGAGGCGGAGGCGTCCGGGGGCGCGGGCTGGGGAGGTGGA
GCTGCCCCGGCTTGGGGTTCCCACGCCGCCCCGGCGACCTGGGGACCCCGGCCCCAGCCCCACCACGGAC
TCCCCTGGGACGTGGGTGGCGCAAGCACCCCTTGGCCCTGCGGCCCCGCTTGAGCGGGCCCAGGCTGTGC
CACCGCGCAGGGGCCCGGCAGGCCGTCGCGCTGCGGGTCCCGGTCCTCCCGGCTTTTGCCCGGGTGCGGA
GGCCAGCGAGGAGCCTGAGGGTGGGAGAGCGCCCCGTCCGGAGGAGCCGGGGCGGCGTA
